>Addgene plasmid #245532 | pICSL30012 | addgene full sequence | sequence record 495463 | Addgene NGS Result
GGTCTCACCATGGTGAGCAAGGGCGAGGAGCTGTTCACCGGGGTGGTGCCCATCCTGGTCGAGCTGGACG
GCGACGTAAACGGCCACAAGTTCAGCGTGTCCGGCGAGGGCGAGGGCGATGCCACCTACGGCAAGCTGAC
CCTGAAGTTCATCTGCACCACCGGCAAGCTGCCCGTGCCCTGGCCCACCCTCGTGACCACCCTGACCTGG
GGCGTGCAGTGCTTCAGCCGCTACCCCGACCACATGAAGCAGCACGACTTCTTCAAGTCCGCCATGCCCG
AAGGCTACGTCCAGGAGCGCACCATCTTCTTCAAGGACGACGGCAACTACAAGACCCGCGCCGAGGTGAA
GTTCGAGGGCGACACCCTGGTGAACCGCATCGAGCTGAAGGGCATCGACTTCAAGGAGGACGGCAACATC
CTGGGGCACAAGCTGGAGTACAACTACATCAGCCACAACGTCTATATCACCGCCGACAAGCAGAAGAACG
GCATCAAGGCCAACTTCAAGATCCGCCACAACATCGAGGACGGCAGCGTGCAGCTCGCCGACCACTACCA
GCAGAACACCCCCATCGGCGACGGCCCCGTGCTGCTGCCCGACAACCACTACCTGAGCACCCAGTCCGCC
CTGAGCAAAGACCCCAACGAGAAGCGCGATCACATGGTCCTGCTGGAGTTCGTGACCGCCGCCGGGATCA
CTCTCGGCATGGACGAGCTGTACAAGAACGCGGCTATTAGATCAATGTGAGACCACGAGTGATTAATGAA
TCGGCCAACGCGCGGGGAGAGGCGGTTTGCGTATTGGGCGCTCTTCCGCTTCCTCGCTCACTGACTCGCT
GCGCTCGGTCGTTCGGCTGCGGCGAGCGGTATCAGCTCACTCAAAGGCGGTAATACGGTTATCCACAGAA
TCAGGGGATAACGCAGGAAAGAACATGTGAGCAAAAGGCCAGCAAAAGGCCAGGAACCGTAAAAAGGCCG
CGTTGCTGGCGTTTTTCCATAGGCTCCGCCCCCCTGACGAGCATCACAAAAATCGACGCTCAAGTCAGAG
GTGGCGAAACCCGACAGGACTATAAAGATACCAGGCGTTTCCCCCTGGAAGCTCCCTCGTGCGCTCTCCT
GTTCCGACCCTGCCGCTTACCGGATACCTGTCCGCCTTTCTCCCTTCGGGAAGCGTGGCGCTTTCTCATA
GCTCACGCTGTAGGTATCTCAGTTCGGTGTAGGTCGTTCGCTCCAAGCTGGGCTGTGTGCACGAACCCCC
CGTTCAGCCCGACCGCTGCGCCTTATCCGGTAACTATCGTCTTGAGTCCAACCCGGTAAGACACGACTTA
TCGCCACTGGCAGCAGCCACTGGTAACAGGATTAGCAGAGCGAGGTATGTAGGCGGTGCTACAGAGTTCT
TGAAGTGGTGGCCTAACTACGGCTACACTAGAAGAACAGTATTTGGTATCTGCGCTCTGCTGAAGCCAGT
TACCTTCGGAAAAAGAGTTGGTAGCTCTTGATCCGGCAAACAAACCACCGCTGGTAGCGGTGGTTTTTTT
GTTTGCAAGCAGCAGATTACGCGCAGAAAAAAAGGATCTCAAGAAGATCCTTTGATCTTTTCTACGGGGT
CTGACGCTCAGTGGAACGAAAACTCACGTTAAGGGATTTTGGTCATGAGATTATCAAAAAGGATCTTCAC
CTAGATCCTTTTAAATTAAAAATGAAGTTTTAAATCAATCTAAAGTATATATGAGTAAACTTGGTCTGAC
AGTTATTTGCCGACTACCTTGGTGATCTCGCCTTTTACGTAATGGACAAATTCTTCCAACTGATCTGCGC
GCGAGGCCAAGCGATCTTCTTCTTGTCCAAGATAAGCCTGTCTAGCTTCAAGTATGACGGGCTGATACTG
GGCCGGCAGGCGCTCCATTGCCCAGTCGGCAGCGACATCCTTCGGCGCGATTTTGCCGGTTACTGCGCTG
TACCAAATGCGGGACAACGTAAGCACTACATTTCGCTCATCGCCAGCCCAGTCGGGCGGCGAGTTCCATA
GCGTTAAGGTTTCATTTAGCGCCTCAAATAGATCCTGTTCAGGAACCGGATCAAAGAGTTCCTCCGCCGC
TGGACCTACCAAGGCAACGCTATGTTCTCTTGCTTTTGTCAGCAAGATAGCCAGATCAATGTCGATCGTG
GCTGGCTCGAAGATACCTGCAAGAATGTCATTGCGCTGCCATTCTCCAAATTGCAGTTCGCGCTTAGCTG
GATAACGCCACGGAATGATGTCGTCGTGCACAACAATGGTGACTTCTACAGCGCGGAGAATCTCGCTCTC
TCCAGGGGAAGCCGAAGTTTCCAAAAGGTCGTTGATCAAAGCTCGCCGCGTTGTTTCATCAAGCCTTACG
GTCACCGTAACCAGCAAATCAATATCGCTGTGTGGCTTCAGGCCGCCATCCACTGCGGAGCCGTACAAAT
GTACGGCCAGCAACGTCGGTTCGAGATGGCGCTCGATGACGCCAACTACCTCTGATAGTTGAGTCGATAC
TTCGGCGATCACCGCTTCCCTCATGATGTTTAACTTTGTTTTAGGGCGACTGCCCTGCTGCGTAACATCG
TTGCTGCTCCATAACATCAAACATCGACCCACGGCGTAACGCGCTTGCTGCTTGGATGCCCGAGGCATAG
ACTGTACCCCAAAAAAAAACAGTCATAACAAGCCATGAAAACCGCCACTGCGCCGTTACCACCGCTGCGT
TCGGTCAAGGTTCTGGACCAGTTGCGTGAGCGCATACTCTTCCTTTTTCAATATTATTGAAGCATTTATC
AGGGTTATTGTCTCATGAGCGGATACATATTTGAATGTATTTAGAAAAATAAACAAATAGGGGTTCCGCG
CACATTTCCCCGAAAAGTGCCACCTGACGTCTAAGAAACCATTATTATCATGACATTAACCTATAAAAAT
AGGCGTATCACGAGGCCCTTTCGTCCACTGAAGAGCCACTGT
Features (pLannotate 1.2.2; 7 found; start..end, strand, type, name):
     10..726     +  CDS            ECFP: ECFP is a basic (constitutively fluorescent) cyan fluorescent protein published in 1996, derived from Aequorea victoria. It has low acid sensitivity.
    762..811     -  CDS            lacI (fragment): lac repressor; lacI; The lac repressor binds to the lac operator to inhibit transcription in E. coli. This inhibition can be relieved by adding lactose or isopropyl-β-D-thiogalactopyranoside (IPTG).
    994..1582    -  rep_origin     ori: high-copy-number ColE1/pMB1/pBR322/pUC origin of replication
   1756..2544    -  CDS            aadA: S3AD_ECOLX - Experimental evidence at protein level: Swiss-Prot protein existence level 1. Mediates bacterial resistance to the antibiotics streptomycin and spectinomycin. From Escherichia coli.
   2551..2607    -  CDS            GmR (fragment): gentamycin acetyltransferase; aacC1; confers resistance to gentamycin
   2695..2775    +  CDS            int (fragment): INT2_ECOLX - Protein inferred from homology: Swiss-Prot protein existence level 3. Putative integrase believed to be involved in the insertion of antibiotic resistance genes into plasmids and transposons. From Escherichia coli.
   2766..2870    -  promoter       AmpR promoter: bla
