[The description below was written by a language model from this plasmid's Addgene catalogue record and pLannotate feature annotations shown in this document.]
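Description:
pICSL30012 is a Level 0 Golden Gate (MoClo syntax) part plasmid carrying enhanced cyan fluorescent protein (eCFP, derived from Aequorea victoria GFP) formatted as an N-terminal tag module. It is built on the small pICSL01002 synthetic-biology backbone (about 2.2 kb), giving a sequenced plasmid of roughly 3 kb with an insert of about 736 bp. The plasmid is maintained in E. coli through a high-copy ColE1/pUC-type origin and selected with spectinomycin via the aadA aminoglycoside adenylyltransferase gene. The feature table also picks up short fragments of lacI, a gentamicin acetyltransferase gene and an integron integrase, along with an AmpR (bla) promoter. These fragments are too small to be functional genes and are most likely remnants of the sequences from which the backbone and its resistance cassette were derived. No ampicillin or gentamicin resistance is recorded.

The payload is a promoterless ECFP coding sequence that is not meant to be expressed from this plasmid. It serves as a standardised part defined by the four-base overhangs CCAT at the 5′ end and AATG at the 3′ end, which in the MoClo syntax place it between the promoter/5′UTR module and the coding sequence it is to be fused to. Internal BsaI and BpiI recognition sites were removed by point mutation so that the part stays intact during Type IIS digestion-ligation reactions. The record lists the BsaI sites used to clone the insert as destroyed during cloning. The module is used in one-pot Golden Gate assemblies of transcription units encoding proteins with an N-terminal cyan fluorescent fusion, for example for localisation or co-imaging studies, although the record does not specify a particular downstream host or application.
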