Addgene plasmid #245532: pICSL30012
Purpose: Level 0 Golden Gate part N-Terminal Tag with overhangs CCAT - AATG
Depositing lab: Mark Youles. Depositing organization: Sainsbury Laboratory, Norwich.
Backbone
  Vector backbone: pICSL01002
  Backbone size w/o insert (bp): 2246
  Vector type: Synthetic Biology
Growth in bacteria
  Bacterial resistance: Spectinomycin, 50 μg/mL
  Growth temperature: 37°C
  Growth strain: DH5alpha
  Copy number: High Copy
Gene/Insert
  Gene/Insert name: N-Terminal tag eCFP
  Species: Aequorea victoria
  Insert size (bp): 736
  Mutation: BsaI/BpiI sites removed by point-mutation
  Cloning method: Restriction Enzyme; 5′ cloning site BsaI (destroyed during cloning); 3′ cloning site BsaI (destroyed during cloning)
  Sequencing primers: 5′ TCACATGTTCTTTCCTGCG; 3′ GTCTCATGAGCGGATACATATTTGAATG
Terms and licenses: Academic/Nonprofit Terms; Industry Terms: Not Available to Industry
Depositor comments: Level 0 N-Terminal tag module used for GoldenGate assemblies using the MoClo overhang syntax
How to cite: pICSL30012 was a gift from Mark Youles (Addgene plasmid # 245532 ; http://n2t.net/addgene:245532 ; RRID:Addgene_245532)
